Addgene plasmid #83550: pILGFP95
Purpose: Used to evaluate the expression output of PDA1 promoter with yEGFP used as the reporter gene.
Depositing lab: Claudia Vickers. Depositing organization: University of Queensland. Publication: Controlling heterologous gene expression in yeast cell factories on different carbon substrates and across the diauxic shift: a comparison of yeast promoter activities. Peng B, Williams TC, Henry M, Nielsen LK, Vickers CE. Microb Cell Fact. 2015 Jun 26;14:91. doi: 10.1186/s12934-015-0278-5. PubMed 26112740.
Backbone
  Vector backbone: pUC19
  Vector type: Yeast Expression
  Selectable markers: URA3 ; kluyveromyces lactis in S. cerevisiae
Growth in bacteria
  Bacterial resistance: Ampicillin, 100 μg/mL
  Growth temperature: 37°C
  Growth strain: alpha-Select
  Copy number: High Copy
Gene/Insert
  Gene/Insert name: PDA1 promoter-yEGFP
  Species: S. cerevisiae (budding yeast)
  Promoter: PDA1
  Cloning method: Restriction Enzyme; 5′ cloning site unknown (unknown if destroyed); 3′ cloning site unknown (unknown if destroyed)
  Sequencing primers: 5′ unknown; 3′ yGFP-R
Resource information
  A portion of this plasmid was derived from a plasmid made by: alpha-Select from BIOLINE (Genotype: F- deoR endA1 recA1 relA1 gyrA96 hsdR17(rk-, mk+) supE44 thi-1 phoA Δ(lacZYA-argF)U169 Φ80lacZΔM15 λ-)
Terms and licenses: Academic/Nonprofit Terms; Industry Terms: Not Available to Industry
Depositor comments: Please note that the promoters were cloned from strain CEN.PK113-7D and the assembled full sequence are based on S288C promoters. Discrepancies in these promoters are the SNPs in CEN.PK113-7D.
How to cite: pILGFP95 was a gift from Claudia Vickers (Addgene plasmid # 83550 ; http://n2t.net/addgene:83550 ; RRID:Addgene_83550)
