[The description below was written by a language model from this plasmid's Addgene catalogue record.]
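Description:
pILGFP95 is a yeast expression reporter plasmid built on the pUC19 backbone and designed to measure the output of the Saccharomyces cerevisiae PDA1 promoter. In bacteria it is maintained as a high-copy plasmid under ampicillin selection, consistent with the pUC-type origin and beta-lactamase marker that pUC19 carries. For selection in S. cerevisiae it carries the URA3 gene from Kluyveromyces lactis, which complements uracil auxotrophy in ura3 host strains; a heterologous URA3 of this kind has limited homology to the native locus. The record lists no yeast replication origin or centromere and does not state how the plasmid is maintained in yeast, and no feature table is available to resolve this.

The payload is a fusion of the PDA1 promoter to yEGFP, a yeast codon-optimised enhanced green fluorescent protein, so that fluorescence serves as a readout of transcriptional activity from this promoter. PDA1 encodes a subunit of the pyruvate dehydrogenase complex. The terminator downstream of yEGFP and the cloning sites used for assembly are not given in the record. The promoter fragment was amplified from strain CEN.PK113-7D, whereas the assembled reference sequence was based on S288C, so any mismatches in the promoter region reflect natural single-nucleotide polymorphisms between these strains rather than cloning errors.

The construct belongs to a study comparing yeast promoter activities on different carbon substrates and across the diauxic shift. It is useful for benchmarking PDA1 against other promoters when choosing elements to drive heterologous genes in yeast cell factories.
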