>Addgene plasmid #83550 | pILGFP95 | depositor partial sequence | sequence record 159490 | promoter
GAAATTCAAAACTCTCCAGACAAAGCCTGCCATTTGGCCAAGCAAGCTTTTGACGACGCTATTGCTGAGT
TGGACACTCTGTCTGAAGAATCATACAAAGATAGCACACTTATCATGCAACTGCTAAGGGACAATTTAAC
CTTATGGACTTCAGACATGTCCGAGTCCGGTCAAGCTGAAGACCAACAACAACAACAACAACATCAGCAA
CAGCAGCCACCTGCTGCCGCCGAAGGTGAAGCACCAAAGTAAGTATTCTGATAAATCTAAAGAGAAATTA
CTAAAAAAAAGAAAAAAAAAAGAACGGGGGTGTAATAATTTGTAGTTCATTATTGCAATTATATATCTAT
ATCTATATATGTATATAACATTAACATGTGCATGTACACACGTAATCGCGCGTGTACATGTCTATATGTG
TTACTTGAACTATACTGTTTTGACGTGTATGTTTATTTATCTCTCTTCTGATTCCTCCACCCCTTCCTTA
CTCAACCGGGTAAATGTCGCATCATGACTCCCGACAATAATCCCCTCTGGTATAGCGAGAAGCAACTTTA
GCTTCTTAACGGCAAGAACTTTTTTATGTTTGTCGCACCTGTATCTTCACAAAAGTTGGATACAGCAATA
AGAAAGGAAACCACATTTGTGCCA
