>Addgene plasmid #83550 | pILGFP95 | addgene partial sequence | sequence record 161771 | yGFP-R 5'-GCATCACCTTCACCTTCACC-3'
TTACATCACCATCTAATTCAACCAAAATTGGGACAACACCAGTGAATAATTCTTCACCTTTAGAGGATCC
CATTGGCACAAATGTGGTTTCCTTTCTTATTGCTGTATCCAACTTTTGTGAAGCTACAGGTGCGACAAAC
ATAAAAAAGTTCTTGCCGTTAAGAAGCTGAAGTTGCTTCTCGCTATACCAGAGGGGATTATTGTCGGGAG
TCATGATGCGACATTTACCCGGTTGAGTAAGGAAGGGGTGGAGGAATCAGAAGAGAGATAAACAAACATA
CACGTCAAAACAGTATAGTTCAAGTAACACATATAGACATGTACACGCGCGATTACGTGTGTACGTGCAC
ATGTTAATGTTATATACATATATAGATATAGATATATAATTGCAATAATGAACTACAAATTATTATACCC
CCGTTCTTTTTTTTTTCTTTTTTTTAGTAATTTTTCTTTAGATTTATCGGAATACTTACTTTGGTGCTTC
ACCTTCGGCGGCAGCAGGTGGCTGCTGTTGCTGATGTTGTTGTTGTTGTTGTTGGTCTTCAGCTTGACCG
GACTCGGACATGTCTGAAGTCCATAAGGTTAAATTGTCCCTTAGCAGTTGCATGATAAGTGTGCTATCTT
TGTATGATTCTTCAGACAGAGTGTCCAACTCAGCAATAGCGTCGTCAAAAGCTTGCTTGGCCAAATGGCA
GGCTTTGTCTGGAGAGTTTTGAATTTCGTCGAGCAACCCTTAATATAACTTCGTATAATGTATGCTATAC
GAAGTTATTAGGTCTAGAGATCCCAATACAACAGATCACGTGATCTTTTTGTAAGATGAAGTTGAAGTAG
TGTTGCACCGTGCCAATGCAGGTGGCTATTAGATTAAATATGTGATTTGTTCTATTAAGTTTCCTGTATA
ATTAATGGGGAGCGCTGATTCTCTTTTGGTACGCTTCCCATCCAGCATTTCTGTATCTTTCACCTTCAAC
CTTAGGATCTCTACCCTTGGCGAAAAGTCCTCTGCCAACAATGATGAT
