>Addgene plasmid #83550 | pILGFP95 | addgene partial sequence | sequence record 161773 | M13-Rev 5'-CAGGAAACAGCTATGACC-3'
CATTTAAATCATTACGACCGAGATTCCCGGGTAATAACTGATATAATTAAATTGAAGCTCTAATTTGTGA
GTTTAGTATACATGCATTTACTTATAATACAGTTTTTTAGTTTTGCTGGCCGCATCTTCTCAAATATGCT
TCCCAGCCTGCTTTTCTGTAACGTTCACCCTCTACCTTAGCATCCCTTCCCTTTGCAAATAGTCCTACTA
GTTTAAGATCTTTTGTACAATTCATCCATACCATGGGTAATACCAGCAGCAGTAACAAATTCTAACAAGA
CCATGTGGTCTCTCTTTTCGTTTGGATCTTTGGATAAGGCAGATTGAGTGGATAAGTAATGGTTGTCTGG
TAACAAGACTGGACCATCACCAATTGGAGTATTTTGTTGATAATGGTCAGCTAATTGAACAGAACCATCT
TCAATGTTGTGTCTAATTTTGAAGTTAACTTTGATACCATTCTTTTGTTTGTCAGCCATGATGTAAACAT
TGTGAGAGTTATAGTTGTATTCCAATTTGTGACCTAAAATGTTACCATCTTCTTTAAAATCAATACCTTT
TAATTCGATTCTATTAACTAAGGTATCACCTTCAAACTTGACTTCAGCTCTGGTCTTGTAGTTACCGTCA
TCTTTGAAAAAAATAGTTCTTTCTTGAACATAACCTTCTGGCATGGCAGACTTGAAAAAGTCATGTTGTT
TCATATGATCTGGGTATCTCGCAAAACATTGAACACCATAACCGAAAGTAGTGACTAAGGTTGGCCATGG
AACTGGCAATTTACCAGTAGTACAAATAAATTTTAAGGTCAATTTACCGTAAGTAGCATCACCTTCACCT
TCACCGGAGACAGAAAATTTGTGACCATTAACATCACCATCTAATTCAACCAAAATTGGGACAACACCAG
TGAATAATTCTTCACCTTTAGAGGATCCCATTGGCACAAATGTGGTTTCCTTTCTTATTGCTGTATCCAA
CTTTTGTGAAGCTACAGGTGC
